Addgene plasmid #126609: pB-bsd-Flag-Trl1
Purpose: Expresses N-terminal Flag-tagged yeast Trl1
Depositing lab: Xiaozhong Wang. Depositing organization: Northwestern University. Publication: The cyclic phosphodiesterase CNP and RNA cyclase RtcA fine-tune noncanonical XBP1 splicing during ER stress. Unlu I, Lu Y, Wang X. J Biol Chem. 2018 Dec 14;293(50):19365-19376. doi: 10.1074/jbc.RA118.004872. Epub 2018 Oct 24. PubMed 30355738.
Backbone
  Vector backbone: PB-bsd
  Vector type: Mammalian Expression
  Selectable markers: Blasticidin
Growth in bacteria
  Bacterial resistance: Ampicillin, 100 μg/mL
  Growth temperature: 37°C
  Growth strain: DH5alpha
  Copy number: Unknown
Gene/Insert
  Gene/Insert name: tRNA ligase 1 (alt name: Trl1)
  Species: S. cerevisiae (budding yeast)
  Insert size (bp): 2484
  Entrez Gene: TRL1 (a.k.a. YJL087C, LIG1, RLG1)
  Promoter: CAG
  Tag / fusion protein: Flag (N terminal on backbone)
  Cloning method: Restriction Enzyme; 5′ cloning site EcoRI (not destroyed); 3′ cloning site XhoI (not destroyed)
  Sequencing primers: 5′ GAGCCTCTGCTAACCATGTTCATGCC
Terms and licenses: Academic/Nonprofit Terms; Industry Terms: Not Available to Industry
Depositor comments: Construct contains a non-canonical FLAG tag of DYKDDDDR rather than the typical DYKDDDDK that is functional in the experience of the depositor.
How to cite: pB-bsd-Flag-Trl1 was a gift from Xiaozhong Wang (Addgene plasmid # 126609 ; http://n2t.net/addgene:126609 ; RRID:Addgene_126609)
