[The description below was written by a language model from this plasmid's Addgene catalogue record and pLannotate feature annotations shown in this document.]
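Description:
pB-bsd-Flag-Trl1 is a 9.6 kb mammalian expression plasmid built on the PB-bsd backbone for producing N-terminally Flag-tagged tRNA ligase 1 (Trl1, also called RLG1) from Saccharomyces cerevisiae. The roughly 2.5 kb TRL1 coding sequence was inserted between EcoRI and XhoI sites, both retained. It is driven by the CAG promoter, seen in the feature table as the CMV enhancer, the chicken β-actin promoter (spanning the sequence origin) and the chimeric β-actin/β-globin intron. Transcription ends at a bovine growth hormone polyadenylation signal. The tag is supplied by the backbone and is annotated as a 3xFLAG-type element. The depositor notes that it contains a non-canonical Flag variant differing from the standard epitope in its final residue, which in their hands remains functional.

A second, oppositely oriented cassette uses the mouse PGK promoter to express the Aspergillus terreus blasticidin S deaminase gene (bsd) with its own bGH poly(A) signal, allowing blasticidin selection of transfected mammalian cells. In E. coli the plasmid is propagated through a high-copy ColE1/pUC-type origin with ampicillin resistance. An f1 origin, lac regulatory remnants and T3/T7 promoters reflect a phagemid-derived cloning backbone. The "PB" name and a short baculovirus-related fragment flanking the cassettes hint at a piggyBac transposon design, but no transposon terminal repeats are annotated and the record does not state this.

Trl1 combines kinase, cyclic phosphodiesterase and ligase activities to join tRNA halves during splicing. The associated study concerns noncanonical XBP1 mRNA splicing during ER stress, so the construct serves to express the yeast ligase in mammalian cells in that context.
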