Features (pLannotate 1.2.2; 24 found; start..end, strand, type, name):
    112..1128    +  intron         chimeric intron: chimera between introns from chicken β-actin and rabbit β-globin
   1207..1269    +  CDS            3xFLAG: three tandem FLAG® epitope tags, followed by an enterokinase cleavage site
   1285..3765    +  CDS            TRL1: TRNL_YEAST - Also known as RLG1. Experimental evidence at protein level: Swiss-Prot protein existence level 1. One of the two proteins required for the splicing of precursor tRNA molecules containing introns. The ligation activity requires three enzymatic activities: phosphorylation of the 5' terminus of the 3' half-tRNA in the presence of ATP, opening of the 2'3'-cyclic phosphodiester bond of the 5' half-tRNA leaving a 2'-phosphomonoester and ligation of the two tRNA halves in an ATP-dependent reaction. From Saccharomyces cerevisiae (strain ATCC 204508 / S288c) (Baker's yeast).
   3795..4019    +  polyA_signal   bGH poly(A) signal: bovine growth hormone polyadenylation signal
   4023..4044    +  promoter       SV40 promoter (fragment): SV40 enhancer and early promoter
   4521..4539    -  promoter       T7 promoter: promoter for bacteriophage T7 RNA polymerase
   4542..4699    +  CDS            lacZα (fragment): LacZα fragment of β-galactosidase; lacZ fragment
   4704..5132    +  rep_origin     f1 ori (sequence partly withheld): f1 bacteriophage origin of replication; arrow indicates direction of (+) strand synthesis
   5185..5289    +  promoter       AmpR promoter: bla
   5290..6150    +  CDS            AmpR: β-lactamase; bla; confers resistance to ampicillin, carbenicillin, and related antibiotics
   6321..6909    +  rep_origin     ori: high-copy-number ColE1/pMB1/pBR322/pUC origin of replication
   7092..7184    +  CDS            lacI (fragment): lac repressor; lacI; The lac repressor binds to the lac operator to inhibit transcription in E. coli. This inhibition can be relieved by adding lactose or isopropyl-β-D-thiogalactopyranoside (IPTG).
   7197..7218    +  protein_bind   CAP binding site: CAP binding activates transcription in the presence of cAMP. E. coli catabolite activator protein
   7233..7263    +  promoter       lac promoter: promoter for the E. coli lac operon
   7271..7287    +  protein_bind   lac operator: The lac repressor binds to the lac operator to inhibit transcription in E. coli. This inhibition can be relieved by adding lactose or isopropyl-β-D-thiogalactopyranoside (IPTG). lac repressor encoded by lacI
   7332..7350    +  promoter       T3 promoter: promoter for bacteriophage T3 RNA polymerase
   7367..7498    -  CDS            FP (fragment): FP25_NPVAC - Experimental evidence at protein level: Swiss-Prot protein existence level 1. From Autographa californica nuclear polyhedrosis virus (AcMNPV).
   7909..7930    -  promoter       SV40 promoter (fragment): SV40 enhancer and early promoter
   7934..8158    -  polyA_signal   bGH poly(A) signal: bovine growth hormone polyadenylation signal
   8189..8578    -  CDS            bsd: BSD_ASPTE - Experimental evidence at protein level: Swiss-Prot protein existence level 1. Catalyzes the deamination of the cytosine moiety of the antibiotics blasticidin S, cytomycin and acetylblasticidin S. From Aspergillus terreus.
   8604..9103    -  promoter       PGK promoter: mouse phosphoglycerate kinase 1 promoter
   9123..9502    +  enhancer       CMV enhancer: human cytomegalovirus immediate early enhancer
   9504..9620    +  promoter       chicken β-actin promoter (fragment): contains a 21-bp deletion relative to the standard chicken β-actin promoter
   9605..111     +  promoter       chicken β-actin promoter (fragment) (across the origin): contains a 21-bp deletion relative to the standard chicken β-actin promoter
>Addgene plasmid #126609 | pB-bsd-Flag-Trl1 | addgene full sequence | sequence record 246624 | Addgene NGS Result
GGGSGGAGAGGTGCGGCGGCAGCCAATCAGAGCGGCGCGCTCCGAAAGTTTCCTTTTATGGCGAGGCGGC
GGCGGCGGCGGCCCTATAAAAAGCGAAGCGCGCGGCGGGCGGGAGTCGCTGCGCGCTGCCTTCGCCCCGT
GCCCCGCTCCGCCGCCGCCTCGCGCCGCCCGCCCCGGCTCTGACTGACCGCGTTACTCCCACAGGTGAGC
GGGCGGGACGGCCCTTCTCCTCCGGGCTGTAATTAGCGCTTGGTTTAATGACGGCTTGTTTCTTTTCTGT
GGCTGCGTGAAAGCCTTGAGGGGCTCCGGGAGGGCCCTTTGTGCGGGGGGAGCGGCTCGGGGGGTGCGTG
CGTGTGTGTGTGCGTGGGGAGCGCCGCGTGCGGCTCCGCGCTGCCCGGCGGCTGTGAGCGCTGCGGGCGC
GGCGCGGGGCTTTGTGCGCTCCGCAGTGTGCGCGAGGGGAGCGCGGCCGGGGGCGGTGCCCCGCGGTGCG
GGGGGGGCTGCGAGGGGAACAAAGGCTGCGTGCGGGGTGTGTGCGTGGGGGGGTGAGCAGGGGGTGTGGG
CGCGTCGGTCGGGCTGCAACCCCCCCTGCACCCCCCTCCCCGAGTTGCTGAGCACGGCCCGGCTTCGGGT
GCGGGGCTCCGTACGGGGCGTGGCGCGGGGCTCGCCGTGCCGGGCGGGGGGTGGCGGCAGGTGGGGGTGC
CGGGCGGGGCGGGGCCGCCTCGGGCCGGGGAGGGCTCGGGGGAGGGGCGCGGCGGCCCCCGGAGCGCCGG
CGGCTGTCGAGGCGCGGCGAGCCGCAGCCATTGCCTTTTATGGTAATCGTGCGAGAGGGCGCAGGGACTT
CCTTTGTCCCAAATCTGTGCGGAGCCGAAATCTGGGAGGCGCCGCCGCACCCCCTCTAGCGGGCGCGGGG
CGAAGCGGTGCGGCGCCGGCAGGAAGGAAATGGGCGGGGAGGGCCTTCGTGCGTCGCCGCGCCGCCGTCC
CCTTCTCCCTCTCCAGCCTCGGGGCTGTCCGCGGGGGGACGGCTGCCTTCGGGGGGGACGGGGCAGGGCG
GGGTTCGGCTTCTGGCGTGTGACCGGCGGCTCTAGAGCCTCTGCTAACCATGTTCATGCCTTCTTCTTTT
TCCTACAGCTCCTGGGCAACGTGCTGGTTATTGTGCTGTCTCATCATTTTGGCAAAGAATTGGATCAGCT
TGGCAAAGCATTCATGGACTACAAAGACCATGACGGTGATTATAAAGATCATGACATCGATTACAAGGAT
GACGATGACCGGATCCGAATTCTGATGCCTAGCCCATATGACGGTAAAAGAACAGTAACTCAGCTTGTTA
ACGAGTTAGAAAAGGCAGAAAAACTATCCGGTAGAGGCAGAGCTTATAGAAGGGTTTGTGACTTATCACA
CAGCAATAAGAAAGTAATTTCATGGAAATTTAACGAATGGGATTATGGCAAAAATACTATCACTTTGCCA
TGTAATGCAAGAGGCTTATTTATTAGCGATGATACAACGAATCCAGTTATTGTTGCTAGAGGATACGATA
AGTTTTTCAATGTAGGCGAGGTCAACTTTACCAAGTGGAATTGGATTGAAGAGAACTGTACAGGGCCTTA
CGATGTCACTATAAAAGCCAATGGTTGTATCATTTTTATATCTGGTTTAGAAGATGGTACCTTGGTAGTT
TGTTCGAAGCATTCTACTGGACCCAGAGCAGACGTAGACAGGAACCATGCAGAAGCAGGTGAGAAGCAAC
TTTTAAGACAACTGGCGGCAATGAACATCAATCGAAGTGATTTTGCTAGAATGCTATATACCCATAATGT
CACCGCTGTGGCAGAATATTGCGATGATTCATTTGAAGAACACATCTTAGAGTATCCCCTTGAAAAAGCT
GGCCTATACTTACATGGTGTAAATGTTAATAAAGCGGAATTTGAAACTTGGGATATGAAAGATGTTTCGC
AAATGGCGAGTAAATACGGATTCAGGTGCGTCCAATGCATTACATCGAACACCTTGGAGGATTTGAAAAA
GTTCCTAGATAACTGCTCTGCAACCGGATCTTTTGAAGGGCAAGAGATTGAAGGTTTTGTTATCAGGTGC
CACTTGAAGAGTACTGAAAAGCCATTTTTTTTCAAGTATAAATTTGAAGAACCGTATTTGATGTACCGTC
AGTGGAGAGAAGTTACTAAAGACTATATTTCCAACAAGTCAAGAGTGTTTAAATTTAGAAAGCATAAATT
TATAACCAACAAGTATCTTGATTTCGCAATCCCAATATTGGAGTCATCACCCAAGATCTGTGAGAATTAC
TTGAAAGGTTTTGGTGTGATTGAATTGAGAAATAAGTTTCTACAATCATATGGCATGAGTGGGCTGGAAA
TCTTAAACCACGAAAAAGTGGCCGAGTTGGAATTAAAAAACGCCATTGATTATGATAAAGTAGACGAACG
CACTAAATTTTTAATCTTTCCAATATCAGTTATTGGATGTGGCAAAACAACAACTTCCCAGACATTAGTG
AATTTGTTCCCTGACAGCTGGGGTCATATTCAAAATGATGATATTACAGGTAAAGATAAATCTCAATTAA
TGAAAAAATCATTGGAACTATTATCCAAAAAAGAAATCAAATGTGTCATAGTTGACAGAAACAATCACCA
ATTCCGCGAAAGAAAGCAATTATTTGAATGGTTGAATGAACTAAAAGAAGATTATTTGGTGTATGATACG
AACATCAAGGTAATCGGCGTGTCATTCGCGCCATATGACAAACTATCGGAAATAAGAGACATAACACTGC
AAAGAGTAATCAAAAGAGGTAACAATCACCAAAGTATTAAATGGGACGAATTAGGAGAGAAGAAAGTGGT
AGGCATCATGAATGGGTTTTTGAAAAGATATCAACCTGTTAATTTAGACAAATCACCAGATAATATGTTT
GATTTAATGATAGAGTTAGATTTTGGACAAGCAGACTCTTCATTAACCAATGCGAAACAAATCCTCAATG
AAATTCATAAAGCTTATCCAATTTTGGTACCTGAGATCCCGAAAGATGATGAAATTGAGACAGCGTTCAG
AAGGAGCTTAGATTACAAACCTACTGTGAGAAAAATAGTTGGTAAAGGCAACAATAATCAACAAAAAACG
CCTAAGTTAATTAAACCTACATATATCTCAGCTAAAATAGAAAACTACGATGAAATTATTGAATTGGTCA
AGAGGTGTATTGCTAGCGATGCAGAGCTGACTGAGAAATTCAAGCATTTACTAGCTAGTGGAAAAGTTCA
GAAGGAACTTCATATAACATTAGGTCATGTCATGTCGTCCCGTGAAAAAGAGGCAAAAAAGTTGTGGAAA
TCATATTGTAACAGATACACTGACCAGATAACGGAGTACAATAACAACCGCATAGAAAATGCACAAGGCT
CTGGTAATAACCAAAATACGCAGGTAAAAACGACCGACAAACTGAATTTTAGGCTCGAAAAACTATGTTG
GGATGAAAAAATCATTGCTATTGTAGTGGAACTGTCTAAAGATAAAGATGGATGCATAATTGATGAAAAC
AATGAGAAAATTAAAGGGTTGTGTTGTCAAAACAAAATTCCTCATATTACGCTGTGCAAACTTGAAAGTG
GTGTTAAGGCTGTTTATTCCAATGTTCTATGTGAGAAGGTTGAATCTGCTGAAGTTGATGAAAATATAAA
AGTGGTGAAATTGGACAACTCGAAGGAATTTGTTGGCAGTGTATATTTAAATTTTTAGACTCGAGGGCCG
CTGATCAGCCTCGACTGTGCCTTCTAGTTGCCAGCCATCTGTTGTTTGCCCCTCCCCCGTGCCTTCCTTG
ACCCTGGAAGGTGCCACTCCCACTGTCCTTTCCTAATAAAATGAGGAAATTGCATCGCATTGTCTGAGTA
GGTGTCATTCTATTCTGGGGGGTGGGGTGGGGCAGGACAGCAAGGGGGAGGATTGGGAAGACAATAGCAG
GCATGCTGGGGATGCGGTGGGCTCTATGGCTTCTGAGGCGGAAAGAACCAGCTGGGGCTTAATTAACGAG
AGCATAATATTGATATGTGCCAAAGTTGTTTCTGACTGACTAATAAGTATAATTTGTTTCTATTATGTAT
AGGTTAAGCTAATTACTTATTTTATAATACAACATGACTGTTTTTAAAGTACAAAATAAGTTTATTTTTG
TAAAAGAGAGAATGTTTAAAAGTTTTGTTACTTTATAGAAGAAATTTTGAGTTTTTGTTTTTTTTTAATA
AATAAATAAACATAAATAAATTGTTTGTTGAATTTATTATTAGTATGTAAGTGTAAATATAATAAAACTT
AATATCTATTCAAATTAATAAATAAACCTCGATATACAGACCGATAAAACACATGCGTCAATTTTACGCA
TGATTATCTTTAACGTACGTCACAATATGATTATCTTTCTAGGGTTAAATAATAGTTTCTAATTTTTTTA
TTATTCAGCCTGCTGTCGTGAATACCGAGCTCCAATTCGCCCTATAGTGAGTCGTATTACAATTCACTGG
CCGTCGTTTTACAACGTCGTGACTGGGAAAACCCTGGCGTTACCCAACTTAATCGCCTTGCAGCACATCC
CCCTTTCGCCAGCTGGCGTAATAGCGAAGAGGCCCGCACCGATCGCCCTTCCCAACAGTTGCGCAGCCTG
AATGGCGAATGGG
[124 nt withheld, positions 4704-4827]
C
[91 nt withheld, positions 4829-4919]
A
[49 nt withheld, positions 4921-4969]
CCTTTGACGTTGGAGTCCACGTTCTTT
[37 nt withheld, positions 4997-5033]
ACCCTATCTCGGTCTATTCTTTTGATTTATAAGGGATTTTGCCGATTTCGGCCTATTGGTTAAAAAATGA
GCTGATTTAACAAAAATTTAACGCGAATTTTAACAAAATATTAACGCTTACAATTTAGGTGGCACTTTTC
GGGGAAATGTGCGCGGAACCCCTATTTGTTTATTTTTCTAAATACATTCAAATATGTATCCGCTCATGAG
ACAATAACCCTGATAAATGCTTCAATAATATTGAAAAAGGAAGAGTATGAGTATTCAACATTTCCGTGTC
GCCCTTATTCCCTTTTTTGCGGCATTTTGCCTTCCTGTTTTTGCTCACCCAGAAACGCTGGTGAAAGTAA
AAGATGCTGAAGATCAGTTGGGTGCACGAGTGGGTTACATCGAACTGGATCTCAACAGCGGTAAGATCCT
TGAGAGTTTTCGCCCCGAAGAACGTTTTCCAATGATGAGCACTTTTAAAGTTCTGCTATGTGGCGCGGTA
TTATCCCGTATTGACGCCGGGCAAGAGCAACTCGGTCGCCGCATACACTATTCTCAGAATGACTTGGTTG
AGTACTCACCAGTCACAGAAAAGCATCTTACGGATGGCATGACAGTAAGAGAATTATGCAGTGCTGCCAT
AACCATGAGTGATAACACTGCGGCCAACTTACTTCTGACAACGATCGGAGGACCGAAGGAGCTAACCGCT
TTTTTGCACAACATGGGGGATCATGTAACTCGCCTTGATCGTTGGGAACCGGAGCTGAATGAAGCCATAC
CAAACGACGAGCGTGACACCACGATGCCTGTAGCAATGGCAACAACGTTGCGCAAACTATTAACTGGCGA
ACTACTTACTCTAGCTTCCCGGCAACAATTAATAGACTGGATGGAGGCGGATAAAGTTGCAGGACCACTT
CTGCGCTCGGCCCTTCCGGCTGGCTGGTTTATTGCTGATAAATCTGGAGCCGGTGAGCGTGGGTCTCGCG
GTATCATTGCAGCACTGGGGCCAGATGGTAAGCCCTCCCGTATCGTAGTTATCTACACGACGGGGAGTCA
GGCAACTATGGATGAACGAAATAGACAGATCGCTGAGATAGGTGCCTCACTGATTAAGCATTGGTAACTG
TCAGACCAAGTTTACTCATATATACTTTAGATTGATTTAAAACTTCATTTTTAATTTAAAAGGATCTAGG
TGAAGATCCTTTTTGATAATCTCATGACCAAAATCCCTTAACGTGAGTTTTCGTTCCACTGAGCGTCAGA
CCCCGTAGAAAAGATCAAAGGATCTTCTTGAGATCCTTTTTTTCTGCGCGTAATCTGCTGCTTGCAAACA
AAAAAACCACCGCTACCAGCGGTGGTTTGTTTGCCGGATCAAGAGCTACCAACTCTTTTTCCGAAGGTAA
CTGGCTTCAGCAGAGCGCAGATACCAAATACTGTTCTTCTAGTGTAGCCGTAGTTAGGCCACCACTTCAA
GAACTCTGTAGCACCGCCTACATACCTCGCTCTGCTAATCCTGTTACCAGTGGCTGCTGCCAGTGGCGAT
AAGTCGTGTCTTACCGGGTTGGACTCAAGACGATAGTTACCGGATAAGGCGCAGCGGTCGGGCTGAACGG
GGGGTTCGTGCACACAGCCCAGCTTGGAGCGAACGACCTACACCGAACTGAGATACCTACAGCGTGAGCT
ATGAGAAAGCGCCACGCTTCCCGAAGGGAGAAAGGCGGACAGGTATCCGGTAAGCGGCAGGGTCGGAACA
GGAGAGCGCACGAGGGAGCTTCCAGGGGGAAACGCCTGGTATCTTTATAGTCCTGTCGGGTTTCGCCACC
TCTGACTTGAGCGTCGATTTTTGTGATGCTCGTCAGGGGGGCGGAGCCTATGGAAAAACGCCAGCAACGC
GGCCTTTTTACGGTTCCTGGCCTTTTGCTGGCCTTTTGCTCACATGTTCTTTCCTGCGTTATCCCCTGAT
TCTGTGGATAACCGTATTACCGCCTTTGAGTGAGCTGATACCGCTCGCCGCAGCCGAACGACCGAGCGCA
GCGAGTCAGTGAGCGAGGAAGCGGAAGAGCGCCCAATACGCAAACCGCCTCTCCCCGCGCGTTGGCCGAT
TCATTAATGCAGCTGGCACGACAGGTTTCCCGACTGGAAAGCGGGCAGTGAGCGCAACGCAATTAATGTG
AGTTAGCTCACTCATTAGGCACCCCAGGCTTTACACTTTATGCTTCCGGCTCGTATGTTGTGTGGAATTG
TGAGCGGATAACAATTTCACACAGGAAACAGCTATGACCATGATTACGCCAAGCTCGAAATTAACCCTCA
CTAAAGGGAACAAAAGCTGGTACCTCGCGCGACTTGGTTTGCCATTCTTTAGCGCGCGTCGCGTCACACA
GCTTGGCCACAATGTGGTTTTTGTCAAACGAAGATTCTATGACGTGTTTAAAGTTTAGGTCGAGTAAAGC
GCAAATCTTTTTTAACCCTAGAAAGATAGTCTGCGTAAAATTGACGCATGCATTCTTGAAATATTGCTCT
CTCTTTCTAAATAGCGCGAATCCGTCGCTGTGCATTTAGGACATCTCAGTCGCCGCTTGGAGCTCCCGTG
AGGCGTGCTTGTCAATGCGGTAAGTGTCACTGATTTTGAACTATAACGACCGCGTGAGTCAAAATGACGC
ATGATTATCTTTTACGTGACTTTTAAGATTTAACTCATACGATAATTATATTGTTATTTCATGTTCTACT
TACGTGATAACTTATTATATATATATTTTCTTGTTATAGATATCGTGACTAATATATAATAAAATGGGTA
GTTCTTTAGACGATGAGCATATCCTCTCTGCTCTTCTGCAAAGCGATGACGAGCTTGTTGGCTAGCGTCG
AGCCCCAGCTGGTTCTTTCCGCCTCAGAAGCCATAGAGCCCACCGCATCCCCAGCATGCCTGCTATTGTC
TTCCCAATCCTCCCCCTTGCTGTCCTGCCCCACCCCACCCCCCAGAATAGAATGACACCTACTCAGACAA
TGCGATGCAATTTCCTCATTTTATTAGGAAAGGACAGTGGGAGTGGCACCTTCCAGGGTCAAGGAAGGCA
CGGGGGAGGGGCAAACAACAGATGGCTGGCAACTAGAAGGCACAGTCGAGGCTGATCAGCGAGCTCTAGA
GCTTAGCCCTCCCACACATAACCAGAGGGCAGCAATTCACGAATCCCAACTGCCGTCGGCTGTCCATCAC
TGTCCTTCACTATGGCTTTGATCCCAGGATGCAGATCGAGAAGCACCTGTCGACACCGTCCGCAGGGGCT
CAAGATGCCCCTGTTCTCATTTCCGATCGCGACGATACAAGTCAGGTTGCCAGCTGCCGCAGCAGCAGCA
GTGCCCAGCACCACGAGTTCTGCACAAGGTCCCCCAGTAAAATGATATACATTGACACCAGTGAAGATGC
GGCCGTCGCTAGAGAGAGCTGCGCTGGCGACGCTGTAGTCTTCAGAGATGGGGATGCTGTTGATTGTAGC
CGTTGCTCTTTCAATGAGGGTGGATTCTTCTTGAGACAAAGGCATCCCCATGGTGGCGTTGGCTGCAGGT
CGAAAGGCCCGGAGATGAGGAAGAGGAGAACAGCGCGGCAGACGTGCGCTTTTGAAGCGTGCAGAATGCC
GGGCCTCCGGAGGACCTTCGGGCGCCCGCCCCGCCCCTGAGCCCGCCCCTGAGCCCGCCCCCGGACCCAC
CCCTTCCCAGCCTCTGAGCCCAGAAAGCGAAGGAGCAAAGCTGCTATTGGCCGCTGCCCCAAAGGCCTAC
CCGCTTCCATTGCTCAGCGGTGCTGTCCATCTGCACGAGACTAGTGAGACGTGCTACTTCCATTTGTCAC
GTCCTGCACGACGCGAGCTGCGGGGCGGGGGGGAACTTCCTGACTAGGGGAGGAGTAGAAGGTGGCGCGA
AGGGGCCACCAAAGAACGGAGCCGGTTGGCGCCTACCGGTGGATGTGGAATGTGTGCGAGGCCAGAGGCC
ACTTGTGTAGCGCCAAGTGCCCAGCGGGGCTGCTAAAGCGCATGCTCCAGACTGCCTTGGGAAAAGCGCC
TCCCCTACCCGGTAGAATTAATTCGATTCGACATTGATTATTGACTAGTTATTAATAGTAATCAATTACG
GGGTCATTAGTTCATAGCCCATATATGGAGTTCCGCGTTACATAACTTACGGTAAATGGCCCGCCTGGCT
GACCGCCCAACGACCCCCGCCCATTGACGTCAATAATGACGTATGTTCCCATAGTAACGCCAATAGGGAC
TTTCCATTGACGTCAATGGGTGGAGTATTTACGGTAAACTGCCCACTTGGCAGTACATCAAGTGTATCAT
ATGCCAAGTACGCCCCCTATTGACGTCAATGACGGTAAATGGCCCGCCTGGCATTATGCCCAGTACATGA
CCTTATGGGACTTTCCTACTTGGCAGTACATCTACGTATTAGTCATCGCTATTACCATGGTCGAGGTGAG
CCCCACGTTCTGCTTCACTCTCCCCATCTCCCCCCCCTCCCCACCCCCAATTTTGTATTTATTTATTTTT
TAATTATTTTGTGCAGCGATGGGGGCGGGGGGGGGGG
